>Addgene plasmid #71394 | pFUGW-Pol2-ffLuc2-eGFP | addgene partial sequence | sequence record 132080 | Futet-R 5'-CAAAGGCATTAAAGCAGCGT-3'
AAGGAGCAACATAGTTAAGAATACCAGTCAATCTTTCACAAATTTTGTAATCCAGAGGTTGATTATCGAT
AAGCTTGATATCGAATTGTACCTAGTGGAACCGGAACCCTTAAACATGATCTCGTGAAGCGAGCTTATCG
ATACCGTCGACCTCGAGATTGGATCATCACAACTTTGTACAAGAAAGTTGGTTACTACTTGTACAGCTCG
TCCATGCCGAGAGTGATCCCGGCGGCGGTCACGAACTCCAGCAGGACCATGTGATCGCGCTTCTCGTTGG
GGTCTTTGCTCAGGGCGGACTGGGTGCTCAGGTAGTGGTTGTCGGGCAGCAGCACGGGGCCGTCGCCGAT
GGGGGTGTTCTGCTGGTAGTGGTCGGCGAGCTGCACGCTGCCGTCCTCGATGTTGTGGCGGATCTTGAAG
TTCACCTTGATGCCGTTCTTCTGCTTGTCGGCCATGATATAGACGTTGTGGCTGTTGTAGTTGTACTCCA
GCTTGTGCCCCAGGATGTTGCCGTCCTCCTTGAAGTCGATGCCCTTCAGCTCGATGCGGTTCACCAGGGT
GTCGCCCTCGAACTTCACCTCGGCGCGGGTCTTGTAGTTGCCGTCGTCCTTGAAGAAGATGGTGCGCTCC
TGGACGTAGCCTTCGGGCATGGCGGACTTGAAGAAGTCGTGCTGCTTCATGTGGTCGGGGTAGCGGCTGA
AGCACTGCACGCCGTAGGTCAGGGTGGTCACGAGGGTGGGCCAGGGCACGGGCAGCTTGCCGGTGGTGCA
GATGAACTTCAGGGTCAGCTTGCCGTAGGTGGCATCGCCCTCGCCCTCGCCGGACACGCTGAACTTGTGG
CCGTTTACGTCGCCGTCCAGCTCGACCAGGATGGGCACCACCCCGGTGAACAGCTCCTCGCCCTTGCTCA
CCATGGTGGCGACCGGTGGATCCCGCACGGCGATCTTGCCGCCCTTCTTGGCCTTAATGAGAATCTCGCG
GATCTTGCGGGCGTCCAACTTGCCGGTCAGTCCTTT
