>Addgene plasmid #71394 | pFUGW-Pol2-ffLuc2-eGFP | addgene partial sequence | sequence record 132081 | C-ter-GFP 5'-CTCCTCGCCCTTGCTCAC-3'
CCGCACGGCGATCTTGCCGCCCTTCTTGGCCTTAATGAGAATCTCGCGGATCTTGCGGGCGTCCAACTTG
CCGGTCAGTCCTTTAGGCACCTCGTCCACGAACACAACACCACCGCGCAGCTTCTTGGCGGTTGTAACCT
GGCTGGCCACATAGTCCACGATCTCCTTCTCGGTCATGGTTTTACCGTGTTCCAGCACGACGACTGCGGC
GGGCAGCTCGCCGGCATCGTCGTCGGGCAGGCCGGCGACCCCGGCGTCGAAGATGTTGGGGTGTTGCAGC
AGGATGCTCTCCAGTTCGGCTGGGGCTACCTGGTAGCCCTTGTATTTGATCAGGCTCTTCAGCCGGTCCA
CGATGAAGAAGTGCTCGTCCTCGTCCCAGTAGGCGATGTCGCCGCTGTGCAGCCAGCCGTCCTTGTCGAT
GAGAGCGTTTGTAGCCTCGGGGTTGTTAACGTAGCCGCTCATGATCATGGGGCCACGGACGCACAGCTCG
CCGCGCTGGTTCACACCCAGTGTCTTACCGGTGTCCAAGTCCACCACCTTAGCCTCGAAGAAGGGCACCA
CCTTGCCTACTGCGCCAGGCTTGTCGTCCCCTTCGGGGGTGATCAGAATGGCGCTGGTTGTTTCTGTCAG
GCCGTAGCCCTGGCGGATGCCTGGTAGGTGGAAGCGTTTGGCCACGGCCTCACCTACCTCCTTGCTGAGC
GGCGCCCCGCCGCTGGCGATCTCGTGCAAGTTGCTTAGGTCGTACTTGTCGATGAGAGTGCTCTTAGCGA
AGAAGCTAAATAGTGTGGGCACCAGCAGGGCAGATTGAATCTTATAGTCTTGCAAGCTGCGCAAGAATAG
CTCCTCCTCGAAGCGGTACATGAGCACGACCCGAAAGCCGCAGATCAAGTAGCCCAGCGTGGTGAACATG
CCGAAGCCGTGGTGAAATGGCACCACGCTGAGGATAGCGGTGTCGGGGATGATCTGGTTGCCGAAGATGG
GGTCGCGGGCATGACTGAATCGGACACAAGCGGTGCGGTGCGGTAGGGCTACGCCCTTGGGCAATCCGGT
ACTGCCACTACTGTTCATGATCAGGGCGATGGTTTTGTCCCGGTCGAAGCTCTCGGGCACGAAGTCGTAC
TCGTTGAAGCCGGGTGGCAAATGGGAAGTCACGAAGGTGTACATGCTTTGGAAGCCCTG
