>Addgene plasmid #71394 | pFUGW-Pol2-ffLuc2-eGFP | addgene partial sequence | sequence record 132083 | Ppyralis-luc-R 5'-CAGCCCATATCGTTTCATAGCTTCT-3'
GCTCATCTCGAAGTACTCGGCGTAGGTAATGTCCACCTCGATATGTGCGTCGGTAAAGGCGATGGTGCCG
GGCACCAGGGCGTAGCGCTTCATGGCTTTGTGCAGCTGCTCGCCGGCGGTCCCGTCTTCGAGTGGGTAGA
ATGGCGCTGGGCCCTTCTTAATGTTTTTGGCATCTTCCATGGTGCCAACTTTTTTGTACAAAGTTGATCC
TGAACGGCAGAGGTTACGGCAGTTTGTCTCTCCCCCTTCCGGGAGCCACCTTCTTCTCCAACCGTCCCGG
TCGCGCTCTCGGCGCTTCTGAGGAGAGAACTGGCTGAGTGACGCCCTTTATAGATTCGCCCTTGTGTCCC
GCCCCTTCCTTTCCCGCCCTCCCTTGCGCTACGGGGCCGCCCGCACCGGCCTACACGGAGCGCGCGCGGC
GGAGTTGTTGACGCTAGGGCTCCGGCTCCCTGGTTGGGTGTTCTTTCTGACGCGACAGGAGGAGGAGAAT
GTTCCTGGTCCTGTCGTCCTCCTTTCGGGTTTCCCGTGCACTCAAACCGAGGACTTACAGAACGGAGGAT
AAAGTTAGGCCATTTTTACTCAGCTTCGGAGTTCAGGCTCATTTTCAGCTAAAGTCTCTCATTAGTATCC
CCCCACACACATCGGGAAAATGGTTTGTCCTACGCATCGGTAATGAAGGCGGGGCCCTTCGGGTCCTCCG
GAGCGGGTTCCGGGGGTGGGGGGAAGGAGGGAGGGACGGGACGGGCCTCGTTCATGAATATTCAGTTCAC
CGCTGAATATGCATAAGGCAGGCAAGATGGCGCGTCCAATCAATTGGAAGTAGCCGTTATTAGTGGAGAG
GCCCCAGGACGTTGGGGCACCGCCTGTGCTCTAGTAGCTTTACGGAGCCCTGGCGCTCGATGTTCAAGCC
CAAGCTTGCCAACTTTTCTATACAAAGTTGTGATGATCCCTTGAATTCAATCTAGAGCGGGCCCGGTACT
AACCAAACTGGATCTCTGCTGTCCCTGTAATAAACCCGAAAATTT
