>Addgene plasmid #71394 | pFUGW-Pol2-ffLuc2-eGFP | addgene partial sequence | sequence record 132084 | Top_Fop 5'-TCACCATTATCGTTTCAGAC-3'
CCGACAGGCCCGAAGGAATAGAAGAAGAAGGTGGAGAGAGAGACAGAGACAGATCCATTCGATTAGTGAA
CGGATCGGCACTGCGTGCGCCAATTCTGCAGACAAATGGCAGTATTCATCCACAATTTTAAAAGAAAAGG
GGGGATTGGGGGGTACAGTGCAGGGGAAAGAATAGTAGACATAATAGCAACAGACATACAAACTAAAGAA
TTACAAAAACAAATTACAAAAATTCAAAATTTTCGGGTTTATTACAGGGACAGCAGAGATCCAGTTTGGT
TAGTACCGGGCCCGCTCTAGATTGAATTCAAGGGATCATCACAACTTTGTATAGAAAAGTTGGCAAGCTT
GGGCTTGAACATCGAGCGCCAGGGCTCCGTAAAGCTACTAGAGCACAGGCGGTGCCCCAACGTCCTGGGG
CCTCTCCACTAATAACGGCTACTTCCAATTGATTGGACGCGCCATCTTGCCTGCCTTATGCATATTCAGC
GGTGAACTGAATATTCATGAACGAGGCCCGTCCCGTCCCTCCCTCCTTCCCCCCACCCCCGGAACCCGCT
CCGGAGGACCCGAAGGGCCCCGCCTTCATTACCGATGCGTAGGACAAACCATTTTCCCGATGTGTGTGGG
GGGATACTAATGAGAGACTTTAGCTGAAAATGAGCCTGAACTCCGAAGCTGAGTAAAAATGGCCTAACTT
TATCCTCCGTTCTGTAAGTCCTCGGTTTGAGTGCACGGGAAACCCGAAAGGAGGACGACAGGACCAGGAA
CATTCTCCTCCTCCTGTCGCGTCAGAAAGAACACCCAACCAGGGAGCCGGAGCCCTAGCGTCAACAACTC
CGCCGCGCGCGCTCCGTGTAGGCCGGTGCGGGCGGCCCCGTAGCGCAAGGGAGGGCGGGAAAGGAAGGGG
CGGGACACAAGGGCGAATCTATAAAGGGCGTCACTCAGCCAGTTCTCTCCTCAGAAGCGCCGAGAGCGCG
ACCGGGACGGTTGGAGAAGAAGGTGGCTCCCGGAAGGG
