[The description below was written by a language model from this plasmid's Addgene catalogue record.]
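Description:
pFUGW-Pol2-ffLuc2-eGFP is a lentiviral transfer plasmid for mammalian expression, built on the pFUGW backbone and totalling about 9 kb, of which roughly 3.1 kb is the insert. It is maintained in bacteria as a high-copy plasmid under ampicillin selection. Like other lentiviral vectors, it carries LTR repeats that are prone to recombination, which is why a recombination-deficient host strain is specified. The record lists no mammalian selectable marker, so transduced cells cannot be enriched by drug selection and would instead be identified through the reporter itself. No feature table is provided, so the backbone's individual viral and regulatory elements are not itemised here.

The payload, assembled by Gateway cloning, is a single expression cassette in which the promoter of the mouse RNA polymerase II gene (Pol2) drives a fusion of firefly luciferase (ffLuc2) and eGFP. The fusion gives one polypeptide with two readouts. Luciferase produces bioluminescence for sensitive, non-invasive whole-animal imaging, while eGFP fluorescence allows labelled cells to be seen by microscopy or sorted by flow cytometry. The record notes that the eGFP gene was produced synthetically. It also mentions a FerH promoter amplified from a commercial plasmid, but this does not match the Pol2 promoter stated for this construct and may relate to a sibling vector in the same series.

According to the associated publication, the vector was developed for bifunctional labelling of cells in in vivo melanoma studies. Stable lentiviral integration of the reporter allows tumour cells to be tracked after implantation in animals.
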