Addgene plasmid #71394: pFUGW-Pol2-ffLuc2-eGFP
Purpose: Lentiviral vector of luciferase-eGFP fusion gene driven by Pol2 promoter
Depositing lab: Glenn Merlino. Depositing organization: National Cancer Institute (NCI). Publication: Lentivirus-mediated bifunctional cell labeling for in vivo melanoma study. Day CP, Carter J, Bonomi C, Esposito D, Crise B, Ortiz-Conde B, Hollingshead M, Merlino G. Pigment Cell Melanoma Res. 2009 Jun;22(3):283-95. doi: 10.1111/j.1755-148X.2009.00545.x. Epub 2009 Jan 19. PubMed 19175523.
Backbone
  Vector backbone: pFUGW
  Backbone size w/o insert (bp): 5828
  Total vector size (bp): 9031
  Vector type: Mammalian Expression, Lentiviral
  Selectable markers: None
Growth in bacteria
  Bacterial resistance: Ampicillin, 100 μg/mL
  Growth temperature: 30°C
  Growth strain: NEB Stable
  Growth instructions: Grow at 30 degrees and no more than 16 hours to maintain lentiviral LTR repeats
  Copy number: High Copy
Gene/Insert
  Gene/Insert name: Pol2-ffLuc2-eGFP (alt name: mouse RNA polymerase II promoter- firefly luciferase-eGFP fusion gene)
  Species: M. musculus (mouse); firefly and jellyfish
  Insert size (bp): 3122
  Promoter: Pol2 (mouse RNA polymerase II gene promtoer)
  Cloning method: Gateway Cloning
  Sequencing primers: 5′ ATCCATTCGATTAGTGAACGG; 3′ GCCATACGGGAAGCAATAGC
Resource information
  A portion of this plasmid was derived from a plasmid made by: eGFP gene was synthetically produced. FerH promoter was amplified from a plasmid from Invivogen
Terms and licenses: Academic/Nonprofit Terms; Industry Terms: Not Available to Industry
How to cite: pFUGW-Pol2-ffLuc2-eGFP was a gift from Glenn Merlino (Addgene plasmid # 71394 ; http://n2t.net/addgene:71394 ; RRID:Addgene_71394)
