LOCUS       Exported 9034 bp ds-DNA circular SYN 12-MAY-2021
DEFINITION  Lentiviral vector of luciferase-eGFP fusion gene driven by Pol2
            promoter.
ACCESSION   .
VERSION     .
KEYWORDS    pFUGW-Pol2-ffLuc2-eGFP
SOURCE      synthetic DNA construct
  ORGANISM  synthetic DNA construct
REFERENCE   1 (bases 1 to 9034)
  AUTHORS   Day CP, Carter J, Bonomi C, Esposito D, Crise B, Ortiz-Conde B,
            Hollingshead M, Merlino G
  TITLE     Lentivirus-mediated bifunctional cell labeling for in vivo melanoma
            study.
  JOURNAL   Pigment Cell Melanoma Res. 2009 Jun;22(3):283-95. doi:
            10.1111/j.1755-148X.2009.00545.x. Epub 2009 Jan 19.
  PUBMED    19175523
REFERENCE   2 (bases 1 to 9034)
  AUTHORS   .
  TITLE     Direct Submission
  JOURNAL   Exported May 12, 2021 from SnapGene Server 1.1.58
            http://www.snapgene.com
FEATURES             Location/Qualifiers
     source          1..9034
                     /organism="synthetic DNA construct"
                     /mol_type="other DNA"
     primer_bind     complement(47..66)
                     /label=pRS-marker
                     /note="pRS vectors, use to sequence yeast selectable
                     marker"
     enhancer        238..617
                     /label=CMV enhancer
                     /note="human cytomegalovirus immediate early enhancer"
     promoter        619..817
                     /label=CMV promoter
                     /note="human cytomegalovirus (CMV) immediate early
                     promoter"
     primer_bind     772..792
                     /label=CMV-F
                     /note="Human CMV immediate early promoter, forward primer"
     LTR             835..1015
                     /label=5' LTR (truncated)
                     /note="truncated 5' long terminal repeat (LTR) from HIV-1"
     misc_feature    1062..1187
                     /label=HIV-1 Psi
                     /note="packaging signal of human immunodeficiency virus
                     type 1"
     misc_feature    1686..1919
                     /label=RRE
                     /note="The Rev response element (RRE) of HIV-1 allows for
                     Rev-dependent mRNA export from the nucleus to the
                     cytoplasm."
     CDS             2104..2148
                     /codon_start=1
                     /product="antigenic peptide corresponding to amino acids
                     655 to 669 of the HIV envelope protein gp41 (Lutje Hulsik
                     et al., 2013)"
                     /label=gp41 peptide
                     /note="recognized by the 2H10 single-chain llama nanobody"
                     /translation="KNEQELLELDKWASL"
     misc_feature    2446..2563
                     /label=cPPT/CTS
                     /note="central polypurine tract and central termination
                     sequence of HIV-1"
     protein_bind    2642..2662
                     /gene="mutant version of attB"
                     /label=attB4
                     /bound_moiety="BP Clonase(TM)"
                     /note="core recombination site for the Gateway(R) BP
                     reaction"
     protein_bind    3375..3399
                     /gene="mutant version of attB"
                     /label=attB1
                     /bound_moiety="BP Clonase(TM)"
                     /note="recombination site for the Gateway(R) BP reaction"
     CDS             3402..5051
                     /codon_start=1
                     /product="firefly luciferase"
                     /label=luciferase
                     /note="synthetic luc2 version of the luciferase gene"
                     /translation="MEDAKNIKKGPAPFYPLEDGTAGEQLHKAMKRYALVPGTIAFTDA
                     HIEVDITYAEYFEMSVRLAEAMKRYGLNTNHRIVVCSENSLQFFMPVLGALFIGVAVAP
                     ANDIYNERELLNSMGISQPTVVFVSKKGLQKILNVQKKLPIIQKIIIMDSKTDYQGFQS
                     MYTFVTSHLPPGFNEYDFVPESFDRDKTIALIMNSSGSTGLPKGVALPHRTACVRFSHA
                     RDPIFGNQIIPDTAILSVVPFHHGFGMFTTLGYLICGFRVVLMYRFEEELFLRSLQDYK
                     IQSALLVPTLFSFFAKSTLIDKYDLSNLHEIASGGAPLSKEVGEAVAKRFHLPGIRQGY
                     GLTETTSAILITPEGDDKPGAVGKVVPFFEAKVVDLDTGKTLGVNQRGELCVRGPMIMS
                     GYVNNPEATNALIDKDGWLHSGDIAYWDEDEHFFIVDRLKSLIKYKGYQVAPAELESIL
                     LQHPNIFDAGVAGLPDDDAGELPAAVVVLEHGKTMTEKEIVDYVASQVTTAKKLRGGVV
                     FVDEVPKGLTGKLDARKIREILIKAKKGGKIAV"
     regulatory      5067..5076
                     /regulatory_class="other"
                     /note="vertebrate consensus sequence for strong initiation
                     of translation (Kozak, 1987)"
     CDS             5073..5789
                     /codon_start=1
                     /product="enhanced GFP"
                     /label=EGFP
                     /translation="MVSKGEELFTGVVPILVELDGDVNGHKFSVSGEGEGDATYGKLTL
                     KFICTTGKLPVPWPTLVTTLTYGVQCFSRYPDHMKQHDFFKSAMPEGYVQERTIFFKDD
                     GNYKTRAEVKFEGDTLVNRIELKGIDFKEDGNILGHKLEYNYNSHNVYIMADKQKNGIK
                     VNFKIRHNIEDGSVQLADHYQQNTPIGDGPVLLPDNHYLSTQSALSKDPNEKRDHMVLL
                     EFVTAAGITLGMDELYK"
     primer_bind     complement(5118..5139)
                     /label=EGFP-N
                     /note="EGFP, reverse primer"
     primer_bind     complement(5379..5398)
                     /label=EXFP-R
                     /note="For distinguishing EGFP variants, reverse primer"
     primer_bind     5726..5747
                     /label=EGFP-C
                     /note="EGFP, forward primer"
     protein_bind    complement(5794..5818)
                     /gene="mutant version of attB"
                     /label=attB2
                     /bound_moiety="BP Clonase(TM)"
                     /note="recombination site for the Gateway(R) BP reaction"
     primer_bind     5832..5848
                     /label=KS primer
                     /note="common sequencing primer, one of multiple similar
                     variants"
     misc_feature    5923..6511
                     /label=WPRE
                     /note="woodchuck hepatitis virus posttranscriptional
                     regulatory element"
     primer_bind     complement(5976..5996)
                     /label=WPRE-R
                     /note="WPRE, reverse primer"
     CDS             complement(6394..6405)
                     /codon_start=1
                     /product="Factor Xa recognition and cleavage site"
                     /label=Factor Xa site
                     /translation="IEGR"
     primer_bind     complement(6514..6530)
                     /label=KS primer
                     /note="common sequencing primer, one of multiple similar
                     variants"
     LTR             7040..7220
                     /label=5' LTR (truncated)
                     /note="truncated 5' long terminal repeat (LTR) from HIV-1"
     rep_origin      complement(7282..7870)
                     /direction=LEFT
                     /label=ori
                     /note="high-copy-number ColE1/pMB1/pBR322/pUC origin of
                     replication"
     primer_bind     complement(7362..7381)
                     /label=pBR322ori-F
                     /note="pBR322 origin, forward primer"
     CDS             complement(8041..8901)
                     /codon_start=1
                     /gene="bla"
                     /product="beta-lactamase"
                     /label=AmpR
                     /note="confers resistance to ampicillin, carbenicillin, and
                     related antibiotics"
                     /translation="MSIQHFRVALIPFFAAFCLPVFAHPETLVKVKDAEDQLGARVGYI
                     ELDLNSGKILESFRPEERFPMMSTFKVLLCGAVLSRIDAGQEQLGRRIHYSQNDLVEYS
                     PVTEKHLTDGMTVRELCSAAITMSDNTAANLLLTTIGGPKELTAFLHNMGDHVTRLDRW
                     EPELNEAIPNDERDTTMPVAMATTLRKLLTGELLTLASRQQLIDWMEADKVAGPLLRSA
                     LPAGWFIADKSGAGERGSRGIIAALGPDGKPSRIVVIYTTGSQATMDERNRQIAEIGAS
                     LIKHW"
     primer_bind     8664..8683
                     /label=Amp-R
                     /note="Ampicillin resistance gene, reverse primer"
     promoter        complement(8902..9006)
                     /gene="bla"
                     /label=AmpR promoter
ORIGIN
        1 gtcgacggat cgggagatct cccgatcccc tatggtgcac tctcagtaca atctgctctg
       61 atgccgcata gttaagccag tatctgctcc ctgcttgtgt gttggaggtc gctgagtagt
      121 gcgcgagcaa aatttaagct acaacaaggc aaggcttgac cgacaattgc atgaagaatc
      181 tgcttagggt taggcgtttt gcgctgcttc gcgatgtacg ggccagatat acgcgttgac
      241 attgattatt gactagttat taatagtaat caattacggg gtcattagtt catagcccat
      301 atatggagtt ccgcgttaca taacttacgg taaatggccc gcctggctga ccgcccaacg
      361 acccccgccc attgacgtca ataatgacgt atgttcccat agtaacgcca atagggactt
      421 tccattgacg tcaatgggtg gagtatttac ggtaaactgc ccacttggca gtacatcaag
      481 tgtatcatat gccaagtacg ccccctattg acgtcaatga cggtaaatgg cccgcctggc
      541 attatgccca gtacatgacc ttatgggact ttcctacttg gcagtacatc tacgtattag
      601 tcatcgctat taccatggtg atgcggtttt ggcagtacat caatgggcgt ggatagcggt
      661 ttgactcacg gggatttcca agtctccacc ccattgacgt caatgggagt ttgttttggc
      721 accaaaatca acgggacttt ccaaaatgtc gtaacaactc cgccccattg acgcaaatgg
      781 gcggtaggcg tgtacggtgg gaggtctata taagcagcgc gttttgcctg tactgggtct
      841 ctctggttag accagatctg agcctgggag ctctctggct aactagggaa cccactgctt
      901 aagcctcaat aaagcttgcc ttgagtgctt caagtagtgt gtgcccgtct gttgtgtgac
      961 tctggtaact agagatccct cagacccttt tagtcagtgt ggaaaatctc tagcagtggc
     1021 gcccgaacag ggacttgaaa gcgaaaggga aaccagagga gctctctcga cgcaggactc
     1081 ggcttgctga agcgcgcacg gcaagaggcg aggggcggcg actggtgagt acgccaaaaa
     1141 ttttgactag cggaggctag aaggagagag atgggtgcga gagcgtcagt attaagcggg
     1201 ggagaattag atcgcgatgg gaaaaaattc ggttaaggcc agggggaaag aaaaaatata
     1261 aattaaaaca tatagtatgg gcaagcaggg agctagaacg attcgcagtt aatcctggcc
     1321 tgttagaaac atcagaaggc tgtagacaaa tactgggaca gctacaacca tcccttcaga
     1381 caggatcaga agaacttaga tcattatata atacagtagc aaccctctat tgtgtgcatc
     1441 aaaggataga gataaaagac accaaggaag ctttagacaa gatagaggaa gagcaaaaca
     1501 aaagtaagac caccgcacag caagcggccg gccgcgctga tcttcagacc tggaggagga
     1561 gatatgaggg acaattggag aagtgaatta tataaatata aagtagtaaa aattgaacca
     1621 ttaggagtag cacccaccaa ggcaaagaga agagtggtgc agagagaaaa aagagcagtg
     1681 ggaataggag ctttgttcct tgggttcttg ggagcagcag gaagcactat gggcgcagcg
     1741 tcaatgacgc tgacggtaca ggccagacaa ttattgtctg gtatagtgca gcagcagaac
     1801 aatttgctga gggctattga ggcgcaacag catctgttgc aactcacagt ctggggcatc
     1861 aagcagctcc aggcaagaat cctggctgtg gaaagatacc taaaggatca acagctcctg
     1921 gggatttggg gttgctctgg aaaactcatt tgcaccactg ctgtgccttg gaatgctagt
     1981 tggagtaata aatctctgga acagatttgg aatcacacga cctggatgga gtgggacaga
     2041 gaaattaaca attacacaag cttaatacac tccttaattg aagaatcgca aaaccagcaa
     2101 gaaaagaatg aacaagaatt attggaatta gataaatggg caagtttgtg gaattggttt
     2161 aacataacaa attggctgtg gtatataaaa ttattcataa tgatagtagg aggcttggta
     2221 ggtttaagaa tagtttttgc tgtactttct atagtgaata gagttaggca gggatattca
     2281 ccattatcgt ttcagaccca cctcccaacc ccgaggggac ccgacaggcc cgaaggaata
     2341 gaagaagaag gtggagagag agacagagac agatccattc gattagtgaa cggatcggca
     2401 ctgcgtgcgc caattctgca gacaaatggc agtattcatc cacaatttta aaagaaaagg
     2461 ggggattggg gggtacagtg caggggaaag aatagtagac ataatagcaa cagacataca
     2521 aactaaagaa ttacaaaaac aaattacaaa aattcaaaat tttcgggttt attacaggga
     2581 cagcagagat ccagtttggt tagtaccggg cccgctctag attgaattca agggatcatc
     2641 acaactttgt atagaaaagt tggcaagctt gggcttgaac atcgagcgcc agggctccgt
     2701 aaagctacta gagcacaggc ggtgccccaa cgtcctgggg cctctccact aataacggct
     2761 acttccaatt gattggacgc gccatcttgc ctgccttatg catattcagc ggtgaactga
     2821 atattcatga acgaggcccg tcccgtccct ccctccttcc ccccaccccc ggaacccgct
     2881 ccggaggacc cgaagggccc cgccttcatt accgatgcgt aggacaaacc attttcccga
     2941 tgtgtgtggg gggatactaa tgagagactt tagctgaaaa tgagcctgaa ctccgaagct
     3001 gagtaaaaat ggcctaactt tatcctccgt tctgtaagtc ctcggtttga gtgcacggga
     3061 aacccgaaag gaggacgaca ggaccaggaa cattctcctc ctcctgtcgc gtcagaaaga
     3121 acacccaacc agggagccgg agccctagcg tcaacaactc cgccgcgcgc gctccgtgta
     3181 ggccggtgcg ggcggccccg tagcgcaagg gagggcggga aaggaagggg cgggacacaa
     3241 gggcgaatct ataaagggcg tcactcagcc agttctctcc tcagaagcgc cgagagcgcg
     3301 accgggacgg ttggagaaga aggtggctcc cggaaggggg agagacaaac tgccgtaacc
     3361 tctgccgttc aggatcaact ttgtacaaaa aagttggcac catggaagat gccaaaaaca
     3421 ttaagaaggg cccagcgcca ttctacccac tcgaagacgg gaccgccggc gagcagctgc
     3481 acaaagccat gaagcgctac gccctggtgc ccggcaccat cgcctttacc gacgcacata
     3541 tcgaggtgga cattacctac gccgagtact tcgagatgag cgttcggctg gcagaagcta
     3601 tgaagcgcta tgggctgaat acaaaccatc ggatcgtggt gtgcagcgag aatagcttgc
     3661 agttcttcat gcccgtgttg ggtgccctgt tcatcggtgt ggctgtggcc ccagctaacg
     3721 acatctacaa cgagcgcgag ctgctgaaca gcatgggcat cagccagccc accgtcgtat
     3781 tcgtgagcaa gaaagggctg caaaagatcc tcaacgtgca aaagaagcta ccgatcatac
     3841 aaaagatcat catcatggat agcaagaccg actaccaggg cttccaaagc atgtacacct
     3901 tcgtgacttc ccatttgcca cccggcttca acgagtacga cttcgtgccc gagagcttcg
     3961 accgggacaa aaccatcgcc ctgatcatga acagtagtgg cagtaccgga ttgcccaagg
     4021 gcgtagccct accgcaccgc accgcttgtg tccgattcag tcatgcccgc gaccccatct
     4081 tcggcaacca gatcatcccc gacaccgcta tcctcagcgt ggtgccattt caccacggct
     4141 tcggcatgtt caccacgctg ggctacttga tctgcggctt tcgggtcgtg ctcatgtacc
     4201 gcttcgagga ggagctattc ttgcgcagct tgcaagacta taagattcaa tctgccctgc
     4261 tggtgcccac actatttagc ttcttcgcta agagcactct catcgacaag tacgacctaa
     4321 gcaacttgca cgagatcgcc agcggcgggg cgccgctcag caaggaggta ggtgaggccg
     4381 tggccaaacg cttccaccta ccaggcatcc gccagggcta cggcctgaca gaaacaacca
     4441 gcgccattct gatcaccccc gaaggggacg acaagcctgg cgcagtaggc aaggtggtgc
     4501 ccttcttcga ggctaaggtg gtggacttgg acaccggtaa gacactgggt gtgaaccagc
     4561 gcggcgagct gtgcgtccgt ggccccatga tcatgagcgg ctacgttaac aaccccgagg
     4621 ctacaaacgc tctcatcgac aaggacggct ggctgcacag cggcgacatc gcctactggg
     4681 acgaggacga gcacttcttc atcgtggacc ggctgaagag cctgatcaaa tacaagggct
     4741 accaggtagc cccagccgaa ctggagagca tcctgctgca acaccccaac atcttcgacg
     4801 ccggggtcgc cggcctgccc gacgacgatg ccggcgagct gcccgccgca gtcgtcgtgc
     4861 tggaacacgg taaaaccatg accgagaagg agatcgtgga ctatgtggcc agccaggtta
     4921 caaccgccaa gaagctgcgc ggtggtgttg tgttcgtgga cgaggtgcct aaaggactga
     4981 ccggcaagtt ggacgcccgc aagatccgcg agattctcat taaggccaag aagggcggca
     5041 agatcgccgt gcgggatcca ccggtcgcca ccatggtgag caagggcgag gagctgttca
     5101 ccggggtggt gcccatcctg gtcgagctgg acggcgacgt aaacggccac aagttcagcg
     5161 tgtccggcga gggcgagggc gatgccacct acggcaagct gaccctgaag ttcatctgca
     5221 ccaccggcaa gctgcccgtg ccctggccca ccctcgtgac caccctgacc tacggcgtgc
     5281 agtgcttcag ccgctacccc gaccacatga agcagcacga cttcttcaag tccgccatgc
     5341 ccgaaggcta cgtccaggag cgcaccatct tcttcaagga cgacggcaac tacaagaccc
     5401 gcgccgaggt gaagttcgag ggcgacaccc tggtgaaccg catcgagctg aagggcatcg
     5461 acttcaagga ggacggcaac atcctggggc acaagctgga gtacaactac aacagccaca
     5521 acgtctatat catggccgac aagcagaaga acggcatcaa ggtgaacttc aagatccgcc
     5581 acaacatcga ggacggcagc gtgcagctcg ccgaccacta ccagcagaac acccccatcg
     5641 gcgacggccc cgtgctgctg cccgacaacc actacctgag cacccagtcc gccctgagca
     5701 aagaccccaa cgagaagcgc gatcacatgg tcctgctgga gttcgtgacc gccgccggga
     5761 tcactctcgg catggacgag ctgtacaagt agtaaccaac tttcttgtac aaagttgtga
     5821 tgatccaatc tcgaggtcga cggtatcgat aagctcgctt cacgagatca tgtttaaggg
     5881 ttccggttcc actaggtaca attcgatatc aagcttatcg ataatcaacc tctggattac
     5941 aaaatttgtg aaagattgac tggtattctt aactatgttg ctccttttac gctatgtgga
     6001 tacgctgctt taatgccttt gtatcatgct attgcttccc gtatggcttt cattttctcc
     6061 tccttgtata aatcctggtt gctgtctctt tatgaggagt tgtggcccgt tgtcaggcaa
     6121 cgtggcgtgg tgtgcactgt gtttgctgac gcaaccccca ctggttgggg cattgccacc
     6181 acctgtcagc tcctttccgg gactttcgct ttccccctcc ctattgccac ggcggaactc
     6241 atcgccgcct gccttgcccg ctgctggaca ggggctcggc tgttgggcac tgacaattcc
     6301 gtggtgttgt cggggaaatc atcgtccttt ccttggctgc tcgcctgtgt tgccacctgg
     6361 attctgcgcg ggacgtcctt ctgctacgtc ccttcggccc tcaatccagc ggaccttcct
     6421 tcccgcggcc tgctgccggc tctgcggcct cttccgcgtc ttcgccttcg ccctcagacg
     6481 agtcggatct ccctttgggc cgcctccccg catcgatacc gtcgacctcg atcgagacct
     6541 agaaaaacat ggagcaatca caagtagcaa tacagcagct accaatgctg attgtgcctg
     6601 gctagaagca caagaggagg aggaggtggg ttttccagtc acacctcagg tacctttaag
     6661 accaatgact tacaaggcag ctgtagatct tagccacttt ttaaaagaaa aggggggact
     6721 ggaagggcta attcactccc aacgaagaca agatatcctt gatctgtgga tctaccacac
     6781 acaaggctac ttccctgatt ggcagaacta cacaccaggg ccagggatca gatatccact
     6841 gacctttgga tggtgctaca agctagtacc agttgagcaa gagaaggtag aagaagccaa
     6901 tgaaggagag aacacccgct tgttacaccc tgtgagcctg catgggatgg atgacccgga
     6961 gagagaagta ttagagtgga ggtttgacag ccgcctagca tttcatcaca tggcccgaga
     7021 gctgcatccg gactgtactg ggtctctctg gttagaccag atctgagcct gggagctctc
     7081 tggctaacta gggaacccac tgcttaagcc tcaataaagc ttgccttgag tgcttcaagt
     7141 agtgtgtgcc cgtctgttgt gtgactctgg taactagaga tccctcagac ccttttagtc
     7201 agtgtggaaa atctctagca gcatgtgagc aaaaggccag caaaaggcca ggaaccgtaa
     7261 aaaggccgcg ttgctggcgt ttttccatag gctccgcccc cctgacgagc atcacaaaaa
     7321 tcgacgctca agtcagaggt ggcgaaaccc gacaggacta taaagatacc aggcgtttcc
     7381 ccctggaagc tccctcgtgc gctctcctgt tccgaccctg ccgcttaccg gatacctgtc
     7441 cgcctttctc ccttcgggaa gcgtggcgct ttctcatagc tcacgctgta ggtatctcag
     7501 ttcggtgtag gtcgttcgct ccaagctggg ctgtgtgcac gaaccccccg ttcagcccga
     7561 ccgctgcgcc ttatccggta actatcgtct tgagtccaac ccggtaagac acgacttatc
     7621 gccactggca gcagccactg gtaacaggat tagcagagcg aggtatgtag gcggtgctac
     7681 agagttcttg aagtggtggc ctaactacgg ctacactaga agaacagtat ttggtatctg
     7741 cgctctgctg aagccagtta ccttcggaaa aagagttggt agctcttgat ccggcaaaca
     7801 aaccaccgct ggtagcggtg gtttttttgt ttgcaagcag cagattacgc gcagaaaaaa
     7861 aggatctcaa gaagatcctt tgatcttttc tacggggtct gacgctcagt ggaacgaaaa
     7921 ctcacgttaa gggattttgg tcatgagatt atcaaaaagg atcttcacct agatcctttt
     7981 aaattaaaaa tgaagtttta aatcaatcta aagtatatat gagtaaactt ggtctgacag
     8041 ttaccaatgc ttaatcagtg aggcacctat ctcagcgatc tgtctatttc gttcatccat
     8101 agttgcctga ctccccgtcg tgtagataac tacgatacgg gagggcttac catctggccc
     8161 cagtgctgca atgataccgc gagacccacg ctcaccggct ccagatttat cagcaataaa
     8221 ccagccagcc ggaagggccg agcgcagaag tggtcctgca actttatccg cctccatcca
     8281 gtctattaat tgttgccggg aagctagagt aagtagttcg ccagttaata gtttgcgcaa
     8341 cgttgttgcc attgctacag gcatcgtggt gtcacgctcg tcgtttggta tggcttcatt
     8401 cagctccggt tcccaacgat caaggcgagt tacatgatcc cccatgttgt gcaaaaaagc
     8461 ggttagctcc ttcggtcctc cgatcgttgt cagaagtaag ttggccgcag tgttatcact
     8521 catggttatg gcagcactgc ataattctct tactgtcatg ccatccgtaa gatgcttttc
     8581 tgtgactggt gagtactcaa ccaagtcatt ctgagaatag tgtatgcggc gaccgagttg
     8641 ctcttgcccg gcgtcaatac gggataatac cgcgccacat agcagaactt taaaagtgct
     8701 catcattgga aaacgttctt cggggcgaaa actctcaagg atcttaccgc tgttgagatc
     8761 cagttcgatg taacccactc gtgcacccaa ctgatcttca gcatctttta ctttcaccag
     8821 cgtttctggg tgagcaaaaa caggaaggca aaatgccgca aaaaagggaa taagggcgac
     8881 acggaaatgt tgaatactca tactcttcct ttttcaatat tattgaagca tttatcaggg
     8941 ttattgtctc atgagcggat acatatttga atgtatttag aaaaataaac aaataggggt
     9001 tccgcgcaca tttccccgaa aagtgccacc tgac
//
